Addgene plasmid #212641: pFLAG-VSVG
Purpose: Expression vector for FLAG-VSVG
Depositing lab: Paul Blainey. Depositing organization: Broad Institute. Publication: Live-cell transcriptomics with engineered virus-like particles. Najia MA, Le A, Borrajo J, Pruett L, Tsai F, Ogi R, Huang JY, Griffith LG, Daley GQ, Blainey PC. Cell. 2026 Sep 1:S0092-8674(26)00932-3. doi: 10.1016/j.cell.2026.08.005. PubMed 42679822.
Backbone
  Vector backbone: pcDNA3.1
  Vector type: Mammalian Expression
  Selectable markers: mCherry
Growth in bacteria
  Bacterial resistance: Ampicillin, 100 μg/mL
  Growth temperature: 30°C
  Growth strain: NEB Stable
  Copy number: High Copy
Gene/Insert
  Gene/Insert name: VSVG
  Species: Synthetic
  Promoter: CMV
  Tag / fusion protein: FLAG (N terminal on insert)
  Cloning method: Gibson Cloning
  Sequencing primers: 5′ CGCAAATGGGCGGTAGGCGTG
Terms and licenses: Academic/Nonprofit Terms; Industry Terms: Not Available to Industry
Depositor comments: Please visit https://doi.org/10.1101/2024.10.01.616098 for bioRxiv preprint.
How to cite: pFLAG-VSVG was a gift from Paul Blainey (Addgene plasmid # 212641 ; http://n2t.net/addgene:212641 ; RRID:Addgene_212641)
