[The description below was written by a language model from this plasmid's Addgene catalogue record and pLannotate feature annotations shown in this document.]
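Description:
pFLAG-VSVG is a mammalian expression plasmid built on the pcDNA3.1 backbone that drives production of a FLAG-tagged vesicular stomatitis virus G glycoprotein (VSV-G, Indiana strain). In bacteria it is maintained through a high-copy ColE1/pUC-type origin and selected with ampicillin via the β-lactamase gene. An f1 origin is also present, along with short lac promoter/operator remnants from the backbone. The annotated sequence retains the standard pcDNA3.1 SV40 promoter–neomycin phosphotransferase–SV40 poly(A) cassette, which could in principle support G418 selection in mammalian cells, although the catalogue lists only mCherry as the marker.

The expression cassette uses the human CMV immediate-early enhancer and promoter, followed by a T7 promoter and terminated by the bovine growth hormone polyadenylation signal. In the feature table VSV-G is split into two pieces. A short N-terminal segment, in the position expected for the signal peptide, precedes a FLAG epitope match, and the remainder of the glycoprotein follows. This suggests the tag sits internally, near the N terminus of the mature protein, where it would be displayed on the ectodomain rather than removed with the leader. An mCherry coding sequence lies just downstream of VSV-G and before the poly(A) signal, giving a red fluorescent readout of transfected cells. The annotation does not identify the element in the short gap linking the two reading frames, so whether mCherry is fused or co-expressed separately is not stated.

The associated work concerns engineered virus-like particles for live-cell transcriptomics. This fits a role as an epitope-tagged envelope protein for pseudotyping particles, with the tag potentially useful for detection or capture, though the record itself states only that it is an expression vector for FLAG-VSVG.
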