Features (pLannotate 1.2.2; 23 found; start..end, strand, type, name):
     28..80      -  misc_feature   bom (fragment): basis of mobility region from pBR322
    235..614     +  enhancer       CMV enhancer: human cytomegalovirus immediate early enhancer
    615..818     +  promoter       CMV promoter: human cytomegalovirus (CMV) immediate early promoter
    814..847     +  LTR            5' LTR (truncated) (fragment): truncated 5' long terminal repeat (LTR) from HIV-1
    863..881     +  promoter       T7 promoter: promoter for bacteriophage T7 RNA polymerase
    906..974     +  CDS            VSV-G (fragment): vesicular stomatitis virus G glycoprotein Indiana strain
    981..1007    +  CDS            3xFLAG (fragment): three tandem FLAG® epitope tags
   1022..2486    +  CDS            VSV-G (fragment): vesicular stomatitis virus G glycoprotein Indiana strain
   2559..3263    +  CDS            mCherry: mCherry is a basic (constitutively fluorescent) red fluorescent protein published in 2004, derived from Discosoma sp.. It is reported to be a very rapidly-maturing monomer with low acid sensitivity.
   3310..3534    +  polyA_signal   bGH poly(A) signal: bovine growth hormone polyadenylation signal
   3538..3559    +  promoter       SV40 promoter (fragment): SV40 enhancer and early promoter
   3580..4008    +  rep_origin     f1 ori (sequence partly withheld): f1 bacteriophage origin of replication; arrow indicates direction of (+) strand synthesis
   4022..4351    +  promoter       SV40 promoter: SV40 enhancer and early promoter
   4418..5209    +  CDS            neo: KKA2_KLEPN - Also known as kan, nptII. Experimental evidence at protein level: Swiss-Prot protein existence level 1. Resistance to kanamycin, neomycin, paromomycin, ribostamycin, butirosin and gentamicin B. From Klebsiella pneumoniae.
   5233..5391    +  CDS            ble (fragment): BLE_KLEPN - Experimental evidence at protein level: Swiss-Prot protein existence level 1. Binding protein with a strong affinity to the bleomycin family of antibiotics. Binds to CL990; an antimitotic-antibiotic compound. From Klebsiella pneumoniae.
   5386..5507    +  polyA_signal   SV40 poly(A) signal: SV40 polyadenylation signal
   5580..5596    -  protein_bind   lac operator: The lac repressor binds to the lac operator to inhibit transcription in E. coli. This inhibition can be relieved by adding lactose or isopropyl-β-D-thiogalactopyranoside (IPTG). lac repressor encoded by lacI
   5604..5634    -  promoter       lac promoter: promoter for the E. coli lac operon
   5649..5670    -  protein_bind   CAP binding site: CAP binding activates transcription in the presence of cAMP. E. coli catabolite activator protein
   5683..5775    -  CDS            lacI (fragment): lac repressor; lacI; The lac repressor binds to the lac operator to inhibit transcription in E. coli. This inhibition can be relieved by adding lactose or isopropyl-β-D-thiogalactopyranoside (IPTG).
   5958..6546    -  rep_origin     ori: high-copy-number ColE1/pMB1/pBR322/pUC origin of replication
   6717..7577    -  CDS            AmpR: β-lactamase; bla; confers resistance to ampicillin, carbenicillin, and related antibiotics
   7578..7682    -  promoter       AmpR promoter: bla
>Addgene plasmid #212641 | pFLAG-VSVG | addgene full sequence | sequence record 420135 | Addgene NGS Result
GACGGATCGGGAGATCTCCCGATCCCCTATGGTGCACTCTCAGTACAATCTGCTCTGATGCCGCATAGTT
AAGCCAGTATCTGCTCCCTGCTTGTGTGTTGGAGGTCGCTGAGTAGTGCGCGAGCAAAATTTAAGCTACA
ACAAGGCAAGGCTTGACCGACAATTGCATGAAGAATCTGCTTAGGGTTAGGCGTTTTGCGCTGCTTCGCG
ATGTACGGGCCAGATATACGCGTTGACATTGATTATTGACTAGTTATTAATAGTAATCAATTACGGGGTC
ATTAGTTCATAGCCCATATATGGAGTTCCGCGTTACATAACTTACGGTAAATGGCCCGCCTGGCTGACCG
CCCAACGACCCCCGCCCATTGACGTCAATAATGACGTATGTTCCCATAGTAACGCCAATAGGGACTTTCC
ATTGACGTCAATGGGTGGAGTATTTACGGTAAACTGCCCACTTGGCAGTACATCAAGTGTATCATATGCC
AAGTACGCCCCCTATTGACGTCAATGACGGTAAATGGCCCGCCTGGCATTATGCCCAGTACATGACCTTA
TGGGACTTTCCTACTTGGCAGTACATCTACGTATTAGTCATCGCTATTACCATGGTGATGCGGTTTTGGC
AGTACATCAATGGGCGTGGATAGCGGTTTGACTCACGGGGATTTCCAAGTCTCCACCCCATTGACGTCAA
TGGGAGTTTGTTTTGGCACCAAAATCAACGGGACTTTCCAAAATGTCGTAACAACTCCGCCCCATTGACG
CAAATGGGCGGTAGGCGTGTACGGTGGGAGGTCTATATAAGCAGAGCTCTCTGGCTAACTAGAGAACCCA
CTGCTTACTGGCTTATCGAAATTAATACGACTCACTATAGGGAGACCCAAGCTGGCTAGCCCACCATGAA
GTGCCTTTTGTACTTAGCCTTTTTATTCATTGGGGTGAATTGCAAGTTCACCATAGTTTTTCCATCCGGA
GGAGATTACAAGGATGACGACGATAAGGGCGGAAGCTTGGGACACAACCAAAAAGGAAACTGGAAAAATG
TTCCTTCTAATTACCATTATTGCCCGTCAAGCTCAGATTTAAATTGGCATAATGACTTAATAGGCACAGC
CTTACAAGTCAAAATGCCCAAGAGTCACAAGGCTATTCAAGCAGACGGTTGGATGTGTCATGCTTCCAAA
TGGGTCACTACTTGTGATTTCCGCTGGTATGGACCGAAGTATATAACACATTCCATCCGATCCTTCACTC
CATCTGTAGAACAATGCAAGGAAAGCATTGAACAAACGAAACAAGGAACTTGGCTGAATCCAGGCTTCCC
TCCTCAAAGTTGTGGATATGCAACTGTGACGGATGCCGAAGCAGTGATTGTCCAGGTGACTCCTCACCAT
GTGCTGGTTGATGAATACACAGGAGAATGGGTTGATTCACAGTTCATCAACGGAAAATGCAGCAATTACA
TATGCCCCACTGTCCATAACTCTACAACCTGGCATTCTGACTATAAGGTCAAAGGGCTATGTGATTCTAA
CCTCATTTCCATGGACATCACCTTCTTCTCAGAGGACGGAGAGCTATCATCCCTGGGAAAGGAGGGCACA
GGGTTCAGAAGTAACTACTTTGCTTATGAAACTGGAGGCAAGGCCTGCAAAATGCAATACTGCAAGCATT
GGGGAGTCAGACTCCCATCAGGTGTCTGGTTCGAGATGGCTGATAAGGATCTCTTTGCTGCAGCCAGATT
CCCTGAATGCCCAGAAGGGTCAAGTATCTCTGCTCCATCTCAGACCTCAGTGGATGTAAGTCTAATTCAG
GACGTTGAGAGGATCTTGGATTATTCCCTCTGCCAAGAAACCTGGAGCAAAATCAGAGCGGGTCTTCCAA
TCTCTCCAGTGGATCTCAGCTATCTTGCTCCTAAAAACCCAGGAACCGGTCCTGCTTTCACCATAATCAA
TGGTACCCTAAAATACTTTGAGACCAGATACATCAGAGTCGATATTGCTGCTCCAATCCTCTCAAGAATG
GTCGGAATGATCAGTGGAACTACCACAGAAAGGGAACTGTGGGATGACTGGGCACCATATGAAGACGTGG
AAATTGGACCCAATGGAGTTCTGAGGACCAGTTCAGGATATAAGTTTCCTTTATACATGATTGGACATGG
TATGTTGGACTCCGATCTTCATCTTAGCTCAAAGGCTCAGGTGTTCGAACATCCTCACATTCAAGACGCT
GCTTCGCAACTTCCTGATGATGAGAGTTTATTTTTTGGTGATACTGGGCTATCCAAAAATCCAATCGAGC
TTGTAGAAGGTTGGTTCAGTAGTTGGAAAAGCTCTATTGCCTCTTTTTTCTTTATCATAGGGTTAATCAT
TGGACTATTCTTGGTTCTCCGAGTTGGTATCCATCTTTGCATTAAATTAAAGCACACCAAGAAAAGACAG
ATTTATACAGACATAGAGATGAACCGACTTGGAAAGGAATTCGGATCCGGCGCAACAAACTTCTCTCTGC
TGAAACAAGCCGGAGATGTCGAAGAGAATCCTGGACCGGTGTCCAAGGGCGAGGAAGATAACATGGCCAT
CATCAAGGAGTTCATGAGGTTTAAGGTCCACATGGAGGGTTCAGTCAATGGCCACGAGTTCGAGATTGAA
GGCGAGGGCGAGGGCCGCCCCTACGAAGGGACACAGACGGCGAAATTGAAGGTGACCAAAGGCGGGCCAT
TGCCCTTCGCATGGGACATCTTGTCCCCTCAGTTTATGTATGGCAGCAAGGCCTATGTTAAGCACCCCGC
TGATATCCCGGACTACTTGAAGCTGTCCTTTCCAGAGGGGTTTAAATGGGAGCGCGTTATGAATTTCGAA
GACGGAGGAGTGGTTACGGTGACGCAGGACTCATCCCTGCAGGACGGAGAATTTATATATAAGGTTAAGT
TGAGAGGCACAAACTTCCCAAGCGACGGCCCTGTGATGCAGAAGAAAACAATGGGGTGGGAAGCTTCCAG
CGAGCGCATGTACCCCGAAGATGGCGCCCTCAAGGGCGAGATAAAGCAAAGGCTGAAACTTAAGGACGGC
GGTCATTACGACGCGGAGGTCAAGACAACTTACAAGGCTAAAAAACCCGTTCAGTTGCCTGGGGCTTACA
ATGTTAATATCAAACTTGACATCACAAGCCACAATGAAGACTATACGATCGTGGAGCAGTATGAACGAGC
GGAAGGCAGGCACTCAACGGGGGGGATGGACGAGCTTTACAAGTAACTCGAGTCTAGAGGGCCCGTTTAA
ACCCGCTGATCAGCCTCGACTGTGCCTTCTAGTTGCCAGCCATCTGTTGTTTGCCCCTCCCCCGTGCCTT
CCTTGACCCTGGAAGGTGCCACTCCCACTGTCCTTTCCTAATAAAATGAGGAAATTGCATCGCATTGTCT
GAGTAGGTGTCATTCTATTCTGGGGGGTGGGGTGGGGCAGGACAGCAAGGGGGAGGATTGGGAAGACAAT
AGCAGGCATGCTGGGGATGCGGTGGGCTCTATGGCTTCTGAGGCGGAAAGAACCAGCTGGGGCTCTAGGG
GGTATCCCC
[124 nt withheld, positions 3580-3703]
C
[91 nt withheld, positions 3705-3795]
A
[49 nt withheld, positions 3797-3845]
CCTTTGACGTTGGAGTCCACGTTCTTT
[37 nt withheld, positions 3873-3909]
ACCCTATCTCGGTCTATTCTTTTGATTTATAAGGGATTTTGCCGATTTCGGCCTATTGGTTAAAAAATGA
GCTGATTTAACAAAAATTTAACGCGAATTAATTCTGTGGAATGTGTGTCAGTTAGGGTGTGGAAAGTCCC
CAGGCTCCCCAGCAGGCAGAAGTATGCAAAGCATGCATCTCAATTAGTCAGCAACCAGGTGTGGAAAGTC
CCCAGGCTCCCCAGCAGGCAGAAGTATGCAAAGCATGCATCTCAATTAGTCAGCAACCATAGTCCCGCCC
CTAACTCCGCCCATCCCGCCCCTAACTCCGCCCAGTTCCGCCCATTCTCCGCCCCATGGCTGACTAATTT
TTTTTATTTATGCAGAGGCCGAGGCCGCCTCTGCCTCTGAGCTATTCCAGAAGTAGTGAGGAGGCTTTTT
TGGAGGCCTAGGCTTTTGCAAAAAGCTCCCGGGAGCTTGTATATCCATTTTCGGATCTGATCAAGAGACA
GGATGAGGATCGTTTCGCATGATTGAACAAGATGGATTGCACGCAGGTTCTCCGGCCGCTTGGGTGGAGA
GGCTATTCGGCTATGACTGGGCACAACAGACAATCGGCTGCTCTGATGCCGCCGTGTTCCGGCTGTCAGC
GCAGGGGCGCCCGGTTCTTTTTGTCAAGACCGACCTGTCCGGTGCCCTGAATGAACTGCAGGACGAGGCA
GCGCGGCTATCGTGGCTGGCCACGACGGGCGTTCCTTGCGCAGCTGTGCTCGACGTTGTCACTGAAGCGG
GAAGGGACTGGCTGCTATTGGGCGAAGTGCCGGGGCAGGATCTCCTGTCATCTCACCTTGCTCCTGCCGA
GAAAGTATCCATCATGGCTGATGCAATGCGGCGGCTGCATACGCTTGATCCGGCTACCTGCCCATTCGAC
CACCAAGCGAAACATCGCATCGAGCGAGCACGTACTCGGATGGAAGCCGGTCTTGTCGATCAGGATGATC
TGGACGAAGAGCATCAGGGGCTCGCGCCAGCCGAACTGTTCGCCAGGCTCAAGGCGCGCATGCCCGACGG
CGAGGATCTCGTCGTGACCCATGGCGATGCCTGCTTGCCGAATATCATGGTGGAAAATGGCCGCTTTTCT
GGATTCATCGACTGTGGCCGGCTGGGTGTGGCGGACCGCTATCAGGACATAGCGTTGGCTACCCGTGATA
TTGCTGAAGAGCTTGGCGGCGAATGGGCTGACCGCTTCCTCGTGCTTTACGGTATCGCCGCTCCCGATTC
GCAGCGCATCGCCTTCTATCGCCTTCTTGACGAGTTCTTCTGAGCGGGACTCTGGGGTTCGAAATGACCG
ACCAAGCGACGCCCAACCTGCCATCACGAGATTTCGATTCCACCGCCGCCTTCTATGAAAGGTTGGGCTT
CGGAATCGTTTTCCGGGACGCCGGCTGGATGATCCTCCAGCGCGGGGATCTCATGCTGGAGTTCTTCGCC
CACCCCAACTTGTTTATTGCAGCTTATAATGGTTACAAATAAAGCAATAGCATCACAAATTTCACAAATA
AAGCATTTTTTTCACTGCATTCTAGTTGTGGTTTGTCCAAACTCATCAATGTATCTTATCATGTCTGTAT
ACCGTCGACCTCTAGCTAGAGCTTGGCGTAATCATGGTCATAGCTGTTTCCTGTGTGAAATTGTTATCCG
CTCACAATTCCACACAACATACGAGCCGGAAGCATAAAGTGTAAAGCCTGGGGTGCCTAATGAGTGAGCT
AACTCACATTAATTGCGTTGCGCTCACTGCCCGCTTTCCAGTCGGGAAACCTGTCGTGCCAGCTGCATTA
ATGAATCGGCCAACGCGCGGGGAGAGGCGGTTTGCGTATTGGGCGCTCTTCCGCTTCCTCGCTCACTGAC
TCGCTGCGCTCGGTCGTTCGGCTGCGGCGAGCGGTATCAGCTCACTCAAAGGCGGTAATACGGTTATCCA
CAGAATCAGGGGATAACGCAGGAAAGAACATGTGAGCAAAAGGCCAGCAAAAGGCCAGGAACCGTAAAAA
GGCCGCGTTGCTGGCGTTTTTCCATAGGCTCCGCCCCCCTGACGAGCATCACAAAAATCGACGCTCAAGT
CAGAGGTGGCGAAACCCGACAGGACTATAAAGATACCAGGCGTTTCCCCCTGGAAGCTCCCTCGTGCGCT
CTCCTGTTCCGACCCTGCCGCTTACCGGATACCTGTCCGCCTTTCTCCCTTCGGGAAGCGTGGCGCTTTC
TCATAGCTCACGCTGTAGGTATCTCAGTTCGGTGTAGGTCGTTCGCTCCAAGCTGGGCTGTGTGCACGAA
CCCCCCGTTCAGCCCGACCGCTGCGCCTTATCCGGTAACTATCGTCTTGAGTCCAACCCGGTAAGACACG
ACTTATCGCCACTGGCAGCAGCCACTGGTAACAGGATTAGCAGAGCGAGGTATGTAGGCGGTGCTACAGA
GTTCTTGAAGTGGTGGCCTAACTACGGCTACACTAGAAGAACAGTATTTGGTATCTGCGCTCTGCTGAAG
CCAGTTACCTTCGGAAAAAGAGTTGGTAGCTCTTGATCCGGCAAACAAACCACCGCTGGTAGCGGTGGTT
TTTTTGTTTGCAAGCAGCAGATTACGCGCAGAAAAAAAGGATCTCAAGAAGATCCTTTGATCTTTTCTAC
GGGGTCTGACGCTCAGTGGAACGAAAACTCACGTTAAGGGATTTTGGTCATGAGATTATCAAAAAGGATC
TTCACCTAGATCCTTTTAAATTAAAAATGAAGTTTTAAATCAATCTAAAGTATATATGAGTAAACTTGGT
CTGACAGTTACCAATGCTTAATCAGTGAGGCACCTATCTCAGCGATCTGTCTATTTCGTTCATCCATAGT
TGCCTGACTCCCCGTCGTGTAGATAACTACGATACGGGAGGGCTTACCATCTGGCCCCAGTGCTGCAATG
ATACCGCGAGACCCACGCTCACCGGCTCCAGATTTATCAGCAATAAACCAGCCAGCCGGAAGGGCCGAGC
GCAGAAGTGGTCCTGCAACTTTATCCGCCTCCATCCAGTCTATTAATTGTTGCCGGGAAGCTAGAGTAAG
TAGTTCGCCAGTTAATAGTTTGCGCAACGTTGTTGCCATTGCTACAGGCATCGTGGTGTCACGCTCGTCG
TTTGGTATGGCTTCATTCAGCTCCGGTTCCCAACGATCAAGGCGAGTTACATGATCCCCCATGTTGTGCA
AAAAAGCGGTTAGCTCCTTCGGTCCTCCGATCGTTGTCAGAAGTAAGTTGGCCGCAGTGTTATCACTCAT
GGTTATGGCAGCACTGCATAATTCTCTTACTGTCATGCCATCCGTAAGATGCTTTTCTGTGACTGGTGAG
TACTCAACCAAGTCATTCTGAGAATAGTGTATGCGGCGACCGAGTTGCTCTTGCCCGGCGTCAATACGGG
ATAATACCGCGCCACATAGCAGAACTTTAAAAGTGCTCATCATTGGAAAACGTTCTTCGGGGCGAAAACT
CTCAAGGATCTTACCGCTGTTGAGATCCAGTTCGATGTAACCCACTCGTGCACCCAACTGATCTTCAGCA
TCTTTTACTTTCACCAGCGTTTCTGGGTGAGCAAAAACAGGAAGGCAAAATGCCGCAAAAAAGGGAATAA
GGGCGACACGGAAATGTTGAATACTCATACTCTTCCTTTTTCAATATTATTGAAGCATTTATCAGGGTTA
TTGTCTCATGAGCGGATACATATTTGAATGTATTTAGAAAAATAAACAAATAGGGGTTCCGCGCACATTT
CCCCGAAAAGTGCCACCTGACGTC
